>Addgene plasmid #53863 | DSCR9_pCSdest | addgene partial sequence | sequence record 94920 | CMV-F 5'-CGCAAATGGGCGGTAGGCGTG-3'
GCAATGCTCGTTTAGGGAACCGCCATTCTGCCTGGGGACGTCGGAGCAAGCTTGATTTAGGTGACACTAT
AGAATACAAGCTACTTGTTCTTTTTGCAGGATCCCATCGATTCGAATTCAAGGATCACAAGTTTGTACAA
AAAAGCAGGCACCATGGGCAGGATTTGCCCCGTGAACTCCCGCGCACGCAGGCTCCGCGCGAGGCCCGGG
CGCCCGAGCGGCGATTCCCTCCCCTATCACCAGCTCCAGGGTGGTGCCCCCCGGCTGTGGAGCCCAGACC
CCGGCCGTCCAGCAGCGTATAGACGAGCCCATGTCTGCGATGTAACTGCACCGCGCTGGGGATCCACCTC
CCGCCAGGGTGAGGGCGCCGTCCTCCAGCTTATGCTAGGCAGGCGCGCCCCGCCCTCCTGGTCACGTGAC
TACGCCTACAGCCGAAGAGGATGGGAAAATGCGGCCCTGTTCCTGAACAGGAAGCGGAAGCAGGAAGGAA
CTGAGAACACCAGCATCTGCTGCCGCCCTGAATCAGCGTTAGCATGTGGAGGCAACCTCAGCCCCCAGTT
TTTGAAGAAGGTGATTCAGATTCAGACACAGGAATTATGGTAGAACCCAGCTTTCTTGTACAAAGTGGTG
ATCCTCTCGAGCCTCTAGAACTATAGTGAGTCGTATTACGTAGATCCAGACATGATAAGATACATTGATG
AGTTTGGACAAACCACAACTAGAATGCAGTG
