>Addgene plasmid #53863 | DSCR9_pCSdest | addgene partial sequence | sequence record 95063 | EBV-rev 5'-GTGGTTTGTCCAAACTCATC-3'
TACGACTCACTATAGTTCTAGAGGCTCGAGAGGATCACCACTTTGTACAAGAAAGCTGGGTTCTACCATA
ATTCCTGTGTCTGAATCTGAATCACCTTCTTCAAAAACTGGGGGCTGAGGTTGCCTCCACATGCTAACGC
TGATTCAGGGCGGCAGCAGATGCTGGTGTTCTCAGTTCCTTCCTGCTTCCGCTTCCTGTTCAGGAACAGG
GCCGCATTTTCCCATCCTCTTCGGCTGTAGGCGTAGTCACGTGACCAGGAGGGCGGGGCGCGCCTGCCTA
GCATAAGCTGGAGGACGGCGCCCTCACCCTGGCGGGAGGTGGATCCCCAGCGCGGTGCAGTTACATCGCA
GACATGGGCTCGTCTATACGCTGCTGGACGGCCGGGGTCTGGGCTCCACAGCCGGGGGGCACCACCCTGG
AGCTGGTGATAGGGGAGGGAATCGCCGCTCGGGCGCCCGGGCCTCGCGCGGAGCCTGCGTGCGCGGGAGT
TCACGGGGCAAATCCTGCCCATGGTGCCTGCTTTTTTGTACAAACTTGTGATCCTTGAATTCGAATCGAT
GGGATCCTGCAAAAAGAACAAGTAGCTTGTATTCTATAGTGTCACCTAAATCAAGCTTGCTCCGACGTCC
CCAGGCAGAATGGCGGTTCCCTAAACGAGCATTGCTTATATAGACCTCCCATTAGGCACGCCTACCGCCC
ATTTACGTCAATGGAACGCCCATTTGCGTCATTG
