[The description below was written by a language model from this plasmid's Addgene catalogue record.]
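Description:
DSCR9_pCSdest is a mammalian expression plasmid built on the pCSDest backbone, a Gateway destination version of the pCS2-type vector family (about 4.1 kb without insert). It carries a roughly 450 bp human DSCR9 insert, introduced by Gateway recombination from an entry clone. DSCR9 (Down syndrome critical region 9, also listed as NCRNA00038) is a chromosome 21 gene whose alias marks it as a non-coding RNA locus. The depositor comment points to a specific cDNA clone accession as the source of the sequence. The plasmid is maintained in E. coli at high copy number under ampicillin selection. The record includes no feature table, so the origin of replication, polyadenylation signal and recombination scars are not documented here. No epitope tags or reporter fusions are recorded.

The insert sits downstream of two promoters, CMV and SP6, which give the construct two modes of use. The CMV promoter drives transcription by RNA polymerase II after the DNA is transfected or injected into vertebrate cells. The SP6 phage promoter allows in vitro transcription of the insert, producing synthetic RNA that can be microinjected into embryos.

This fits the associated study, a survey of how expressing human chromosome 21 genes affects early zebrafish (Danio rerio) development. DSCR9_pCSdest appears to be one member of a set of chromosome 21 clones in the same backbone. Its likely use is therefore overexpression of DSCR9 in embryos or cultured cells to screen for developmental or cellular phenotypes relevant to gene dosage in trisomy 21.
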