Addgene plasmid #53863: DSCR9_pCSdest
Depositing lab: Roger Reeves. Depositing organization: Johns Hopkins University and School of Medicine. Publication: Survey of Human Chromosome 21 Gene Expression Effects on Early Development in Danio rerio. Edie S, Zaghloul NA, Leitch CC, Klinedinst DK, Lebron J, Thole JF, McCallion AS, Katsanis N, Reeves RH. G3 (Bethesda). 2018 Jul 2;8(7):2215-2223. doi: 10.1534/g3.118.200144. PubMed 29760202.
Backbone
  Vector backbone: pCSDest
  Backbone manufacturer: Lawson Lab (Addgene Plasmid 22423)
  Backbone size w/o insert (bp): 4095
  Vector type: Mammalian Expression
Growth in bacteria
  Bacterial resistance: Ampicillin, 100 μg/mL
  Growth temperature: 37°C
  Growth strain: Top10
  Copy number: High Copy
Gene/Insert
  Gene/Insert name: DSCR9
  Species: H. sapiens (human)
  Insert size (bp): 450
  Entrez Gene: DSCR9 (a.k.a. NCRNA00038)
  Promoter: SP6 and CMV
  Cloning method: Gateway Cloning
  Sequencing primers: 5′ CMV-F; 3′ EBV-Rev
Terms and licenses: Academic/Nonprofit Terms; Industry Terms
Depositor comments: BC029827
How to cite: DSCR9_pCSdest was a gift from Roger Reeves (Addgene plasmid # 53863 ; http://n2t.net/addgene:53863 ; RRID:Addgene_53863)
